>Addgene plasmid #27042 | pCI Flag Smad3 NL* WT | addgene partial sequence | sequence record 33277 | 27042 with EBV-rev
CGGCCGCACCTGCGTCCATGCTGTGGTTCATCTGGTGGTCACTGGTTTCTCCATCTTCACTCAGGTAGCC
AGGGGGTGGGGTCTCTGGAATATTGCTCTGGGGCTCGATGCCTGCGGGGAAGTTAGTGTTTTCGGGGATG
GAATGGCTGTAGTCGTCCAGTGGGGGGAACTCGGCCGGGATCTCTGTGTGGCGTGGCACCAACACAGGAG
GTAGAACTGGTGTCTCTACTCTCTGGTAGTGGTAGGGATTCACGCAGACCTCGTCCTTCTTCATATTGAA
GGCGAACTCACACAGCTCCATGGCCCGCAGCTCGTGGTGGCTGTGCAGGTCTGGCCATCGCCACAGGCGG
CAGTAGATGACATGAGGGAGCCCCTTCCGATGGGACACCTGCAACCGGCCATCCAGGGACCTGGGGATGG
TGATGCACTTGGTGTTGACGTTCTGCGTGGTGATGGCCTTCTCCAGCTCGTCCAGCTGCCCCGTCTTCTT
GAGTTTCTTGACCAGGCTCTTGACCGCCTTCTCGCACCATTTCTCCTCCTGCCCGTTCTGCTCGCCCTTC
TTCCAGCCCAGCAGGCGCTTCACGATCGGGGGAGTGAAAGGCAGGATGGACGATCTAGAGGTACCACGCG
TGAATTCTTTGTCATCGTCATCCTTATAGTCCATGGTCTCGAGGCTAGCCTATAGTGAGTCGTATTAAGT
ACTCTAGCCTTAAGAGCTGTAATTGAACTGGGAGTGGACACCTGTGGAGAGAAAGGCAAAGTGGATGTCA
GTAAGACCAATAGGTGCCTATCAGAAACGCAAAANTCTTCTCTGTCTCGACAAGCCCAGTTTCTATTGGT
CT
