>Addgene plasmid #27042 | pCI Flag Smad3 NL* WT | addgene partial sequence | sequence record 33278 | 27042 with LNCX
CGGTAGTTTATCACAGTTAAATTGCTAACGCAGTCAGTGCTTCTGACACAACAGTCTCGAACTTAAGCTG
CAGAAGTTGGTCGTGAGGCACTGGGCAGGTAAGTATCAAGGTTACAAGACAGGTTTAAGGAGACCAATAG
AAACTGGGCTTGTCGAGACAGAGAAGACTCTTGCGTTTCTGATAGGCACCTATTGGTCTTACTGACATCC
ACTTTGCCTTTCTCTCCACAGGTGTCCACTCCCAGTTCAATTACAGCTCTTAAGGCTAGAGTACTTAATA
CGACTCACTATAGGCTAGCCTCGAGACCATGGACTATAAGGATGACGATGACAAAGAATTCACGCGTGGT
ACCTCTAGATCGTCCATCCTGCCTTTCACTCCCCCGATCGTGAAGCGCCTGCTGGGCTGGAAGAAGGGCG
AGCAGAACGGGCAGGAGGAGAAATGGTGCGAGAAGGCGGTCAAGAGCCTGGTCAAGAAACTCAAGAAGAC
GGGGCAGCTGGACGAGCTGGAGAAGGCCATCACCACGCAGAACGTCAACACCAAGTGCATCACCATCCCC
AGGTCCCTGGATGGCCGGTTGCAGGTGTCCCATCGGAAGGGGCTCCCTCATGTCATCTACTGCCGCCTGT
GGCGATGGCCAGACCTGCACAGCCACCACGAGCTGCGGGCCATGGAGCTGTGTGAGTTCGCCTTCAATAT
GAAGAAGGACGAGGTCTGCGTGAATCCCTACCACTACCAGAGAGTAGAGACACCAGTTCTACCTCCTGTG
TTGGTGCCACGCCACACAGAGATCCCGGCCGAGTTCCCCCCACTGGACGACTACAGCCATTCCATCCCCG
AAAACACTAACTTCCCCGCAGGCATCGAGCCCCAGAGCAA
