[The description below was written by a language model from this plasmid's Addgene catalogue record.]
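Description:
pCI Flag Smad3 NL* WT is a mammalian expression plasmid built on the pCI backbone (about 4 kb without insert). It is maintained as a high-copy plasmid in E. coli under ampicillin selection. The record does not list the promoter or other regulatory elements. pCI-family vectors generally drive expression from the CMV immediate-early enhancer/promoter, with a chimeric intron upstream of the cloning site and an SV40 late polyadenylation signal. They also carry a T7 promoter just ahead of the insert, which fits the T7 primer listed for 5′ sequencing. No mammalian selection marker is recorded, so the plasmid is best suited to transient transfection.

The insert is a roughly 610 bp fragment of human SMAD3 encoding amino acids 1–203, cloned between XbaI and NotI sites that both remain intact, with an N-terminal Flag epitope for detection and immunoprecipitation. This truncation corresponds to the N-terminal part of the protein, namely the MH1 domain plus the linker region, and lacks the C-terminal MH2 domain. The "NL" in the name probably refers to this N-terminal-plus-linker arrangement, and "WT" suggests the fragment's sequence is otherwise unmutated, but the record does not define these terms or explain the asterisk.

The associated publication describes how the ubiquitin ligase Nedd4L targets activated Smad2/3 to limit TGF-β signalling. The construct was therefore probably used to examine linker-dependent events, such as phosphorylation, Nedd4L binding or ubiquitination, in transfected mammalian cells. It may have served as the wild-type reference for mutant versions of the same fragment, although the record does not state its specific experimental use.
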