Addgene plasmid #27042: pCI Flag Smad3 NL* WT
Depositing lab: Joan Massague. Depositing organization: Memorial Sloan-Kettering Cancer Center. Publication: Ubiquitin ligase Nedd4L targets activated Smad2/3 to limit TGF-beta signaling. Gao S, Alarcon C, Sapkota G, Rahman S, Chen PY, Goerner N, Macias MJ, Erdjument-Bromage H, Tempst P, Massague J. Mol Cell. 2009 Nov 13. 36(3):457-68. 10.1016/j.molcel.2009.09.043 PubMed 19917253.
Backbone
  Vector backbone: pCI
  Backbone size w/o insert (bp): 4000
  Vector type: Mammalian Expression
Growth in bacteria
  Bacterial resistance: Ampicillin, 100 μg/mL
  Growth temperature: 37°C
  Growth strain: DH5alpha
  Copy number: High Copy
Gene/Insert
  Gene/Insert name: Smad3
  Species: H. sapiens (human)
  Insert size (bp): 610
  Mutation: aa 1-203
  Entrez Gene: SMAD3 (a.k.a. HSPC193, HsT17436, JV15-2, LDS1C, LDS3, MADH3, hMAD-3, hSMAD3, mad3)
  Tag / fusion protein: Flag (N terminal on insert)
  Cloning method: Restriction Enzyme; 5′ cloning site XbaI (not destroyed); 3′ cloning site NotI (not destroyed)
  Sequencing primers: 5′ T7; 3′ EBV-rev
Terms and licenses: Academic/Nonprofit Terms; Industry Terms: Not Available to Industry
How to cite: pCI Flag Smad3 NL* WT was a gift from Joan Massague (Addgene plasmid # 27042 ; http://n2t.net/addgene:27042 ; RRID:Addgene_27042)
